Addgene plasmid #184064: pCSKaedenERT(#100)
Purpose: cyclofen-inducible Kaede nuclear relocation via mammalian cell transfection or mRNA synthesis
Depositing lab: Sophie Vriz. Depositing organization: College de France.
Backbone
  Vector backbone: pCS2
  Backbone manufacturer: DL Turner (Turner & Weintraub, 1994, G&Dev 8:1434)
  Backbone size w/o insert (bp): 4056
  Vector type: Mammalian Expression, Synthetic Biology
Growth in bacteria
  Bacterial resistance: Ampicillin, 100 μg/mL
  Growth temperature: 37°C
  Growth strain: DH5alpha
  Copy number: High Copy
Gene/Insert
  Gene/Insert name: Kaede-nls-ERT2
  Species: Trachyphyllia geoffroyi (Kaede), SV40 (nls), H. sapiens (ERT2)
  Insert size (bp): 1699
  Mutation: ERT2: G400V, M543A, L544A, deleted 1-281;
  Promoter: sCMV+SP6
  Cloning method: Restriction Enzyme; 5′ cloning site BamHI (not destroyed); 3′ cloning site BsaBI (not destroyed)
  Sequencing primers: 5′ SP6; 3′ SVLrev34
Resource information
  A portion of this plasmid was derived from a plasmid made by: ERT2 (Feil and al 1997 BBRC 237:752) received from Daniel Metzger & Pierre Chambon in may 2004
Terms and licenses: Academic/Nonprofit Terms; Industry Terms: Not Available to Industry
Depositor comments: Kaede: BAC20344; nls; ERT2: NP_000116;
How to cite: pCSKaedenERT(#100) was a gift from Sophie Vriz (Addgene plasmid # 184064 ; http://n2t.net/addgene:184064 ; RRID:Addgene_184064)
