[The description below was written by a language model from this plasmid's Addgene catalogue record and pLannotate feature annotations shown in this document.]
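Description:
pCSKaedenERT(#100) is a pCS2-based mammalian expression plasmid that can also serve as a template for in vitro mRNA synthesis. It encodes a fusion of the photoconvertible fluorescent protein Kaede, an SV40 nuclear localization signal and the ERT2 ligand-binding domain. The backbone is propagated in E. coli through a high-copy ColE1/pUC-type origin with ampicillin selection (AmpR). It also carries an f1 phage origin plus remnants of the lac region (lac promoter/operator, CAP site, lacI and lacZα fragments) and a T3 promoter downstream of the insert.

The expression cassette follows the standard pCS2 layout. The simian cytomegalovirus IE94 enhancer/promoter drives transcription in transfected cells. An SP6 promoter placed just upstream of the coding sequence allows synthetic mRNA to be made from the same plasmid, and an SV40 polyadenylation signal sits downstream of the coding region. The roughly 1.7 kb insert, cloned between BamHI and BsaBI sites, begins with Kaede from the coral Trachyphyllia geoffroyi. The feature table does not annotate the NLS separately, but the unannotated gap between the Kaede and ERT2 coding features is where the fusion order would place it. ERT2 is the human estrogen receptor ligand-binding domain, lacking residues 1-281 and carrying G400V, M543A and L544A.

ERT2 fusions are generally held in the cytoplasm until a tamoxifen-type ligand binds. Here the stated inducer is cyclofen, which triggers relocation of the fluorescent fusion into the nucleus. The construct therefore provides a visual readout of ligand-controlled nuclear import. The record does not name a target organism for the synthesized mRNA.
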