Features (pLannotate 1.2.2; 15 found; start..end, strand, type, name):
     35..53      +  promoter       SP6 promoter: promoter for bacteriophage SP6 RNA polymerase
     88..762     +  CDS            Kaede: Kaede is a photoconvertible green/yellow fluorescent protein published in 2002, derived from Trachyphyllia geoffroyi. It has moderate acid sensitivity.
    838..1773    +  CDS            ERT2: mutated ligand-binding domain of the human estrogen receptor (Feil et al., 1997)
   1804..1938    -  polyA_signal   SV40 poly(A) signal: SV40 polyadenylation signal
   2051..2069    -  promoter       T3 promoter: promoter for bacteriophage T3 RNA polymerase
   2114..2130    -  protein_bind   lac operator: The lac repressor binds to the lac operator to inhibit transcription in E. coli. This inhibition can be relieved by adding lactose or isopropyl-β-D-thiogalactopyranoside (IPTG). lac repressor encoded by lacI
   2138..2168    -  promoter       lac promoter: promoter for the E. coli lac operon
   2183..2204    -  protein_bind   CAP binding site: CAP binding activates transcription in the presence of cAMP. E. coli catabolite activator protein
   2217..2309    -  CDS            lacI (fragment): lac repressor; lacI; The lac repressor binds to the lac operator to inhibit transcription in E. coli. This inhibition can be relieved by adding lactose or isopropyl-β-D-thiogalactopyranoside (IPTG).
   2492..3080    -  rep_origin     ori: high-copy-number ColE1/pMB1/pBR322/pUC origin of replication
   3251..4111    -  CDS            AmpR: β-lactamase; bla; confers resistance to ampicillin, carbenicillin, and related antibiotics
   4112..4216    -  promoter       AmpR promoter: bla
   4269..4697    -  rep_origin     f1 ori (sequence partly withheld): f1 bacteriophage origin of replication; arrow indicates direction of (+) strand synthesis
   4702..4768    -  CDS            lacZα (fragment): LacZα fragment of β-galactosidase; lacZ fragment
   4775..5752    +  promoter       CMV IE94 promoter: enhancer/promoter region of simian cytomegalovirus major immediate early transcription unit IE94
>Addgene plasmid #184064 | pCSKaedenERT(#100) | addgene full sequence | sequence record 365948 | Addgene NGS Result
CGCCATTCTGCCTGGGGACGTCGGAGCAAGCTTGATTTAGGTGACACTATAGAATACAAGCTACTTGTTC
TTTTTGCAGGATCCACCATGAGTCTGATTAAACCAGAAATGAAGATCAAGCTGCTTATGGAAGGCAATGT
AAACGGGCACCAGTTTGTTATTGAGGGAGATGGAAAAGGCCATCCTTTTGAGGGAAAACAGAGTATGGAC
CTTGTAGTCAAAGAAGGCGCACCTCTCCCTTTTGCCTACGATATCTTGACAACAGCATTCCATTATGGTA
ACAGGGTTTTTGCTAAATACCCAGACCATATACCAGACTACTTCAAGCAGTCGTTTCCCAAAGGGTTTTC
TTGGGAGCGAAGCCTGATGTTCGAGGACGGGGGCGTTTGCATCGCTACAAATGACATAACACTGAAAGGA
GACACTTTTTTTAACAAAGTTCGATTTGATGGCGTAAACTTTCCCCCAAATGGTCCTGTTATGCAGAAGA
AGACTCTGAAATGGGAGGCATCCACTGAGAAAATGTACCTGCGAGATGGCGTTCTGACAGGAGACATCAC
GATGGCACTCTTGCTGAAAGGCGATGTGCACTATCGGTGTGACTTTCGCACTACCTACAAGTCCAGGCAG
GAAGGAGTCAAACTTCCTGGGTATCACTTCGTGGATCACTGCATCAGCATTCTGAGACACGACAAGGACT
ACAACGAGGTGAAGCTCTATGAGCATGCTGTAGCCCATTCTGGTCTACCCGATAACGTCAAGCACGCGTC
CGGTCCGAGCGCTTCCGGACCTAGGCCCAAGAAGAAGCGCAAGGTGGCGCCCGGGCTCGAGCCATCTGCT
GGAGACATGAGAGCTGCCAACCTTTGGCCAAGCCCGCTCATGATCAAACGCTCTAAGAAGAACAGCCTGG
CCTTGTCCCTGACGGCCGACCAGATGGTCAGTGCCTTGTTGGATGCTGAGCCCCCCATACTCTATTCCGA
GTATGATCCTACCAGACCCTTCAGTGAAGCTTCGATGATGGGCTTACTGACCAACCTGGCAGACAGGGAG
CTGGTTCACATGATCAACTGGGCGAAGAGGGTGCCAGGCTTTGTGGATTTGACCCTCCATGATCAGGTCC
ACCTTCTAGAATGTGCCTGGCTAGAGATCCTGATGATTGGTCTCGTCTGGCGCTCCATGGAGCACCCAGT
GAAGCTACTGTTTGCTCCTAACTTGCTCTTGGACAGGAACCAGGGAAAATGTGTAGAGGGCATGGTGGAG
ATCTTCGACATGCTGCTGGCTACATCATCTCGGTTCCGCATGATGAATCTGCAGGGAGAGGAGTTTGTGT
GCCTCAAATCTATTATTTTGCTTAATTCTGGAGTGTACACATTTCTGTCCAGCACCCTGAAGTCTCTGGA
AGAGAAGGACCATATCCACCGAGTCCTGGACAAGATCACAGACACTTTGATCCACCTGATGGCCAAGGCA
GGCCTGACCCTGCAGCAGCAGCACCAGCGGCTGGCCCAGCTCCTCCTCATCCTCTCCCACATCAGGCACA
TGAGTAACAAAGGCATGGAGCATCTGTACAGCATGAAGTGCAAGAACGTGGTGCCCCTCTATGACCTGCT
GCTGGAGGCGGCGGACGCCCACCGCCTACATGCGCCCACTAGCCGTGGAGGGGCATCCGTGGAGGAGACG
GACCAAAGCCACTTGGCCACTGCGGGCTCTACTTCATCGCATTCCTTGCAAAAGTATTACATCACGGGGG
AGGCAGAGGGTTTCCCTGCCACAGCTTGATGAAGATCTGAGGGCCCGTTTGTAGATCCAGACATGATAAG
ATACATTGATGAGTTTGGACAAACCACAACTAGAATGCAGTGAAAAAAATGCTTTATTTGTGAAATTTGT
GATGCTATTGCTTTATTTGTAACCATTATAAGCTGCAATAAACAAGTTAACAACAACAATTGCATTCATT
TTATGTTTCAGGTTCAGGGGGAGGTGTGGGAGGTTTTTTAATTCGCGGCCGCGGCGCCAATGCATTGGGC
CCGGTACCCAGCTTTTGTTCCCTTTAGTGAGGGTTAATTGCGCGCTTGGCGTAATCATGGTCATAGCTGT
TTCCTGTGTGAAATTGTTATCCGCTCACAATTCCACACAACATACGAGCCGGGAGCATAAAGTGTAAAGC
CTGGGGTGCCTAATGAGTGAGCTAACTCACATTAATTGCGTTGCGCTCACTGCCCGCTTTCCAGTCGGGA
AACCTGTCGTGCCAGCTGCATTAATGAATCGGCCAACGCGCGGGGAGAGGCGGTTTGCGTATTGGGCGCT
CTTCCGCTTCCTCGCTCACTGACTCGCTGCGCTCGGTCGTTCGGCTGCGGCGAGCGGTATCAGCTCACTC
AAAGGCGGTAATACGGTTATCCACAGAATCAGGGGATAACGCAGGAAAGAACATGTGAGCAAAAGGCCAG
CAAAAGGCCAGGAACCGTAAAAAGGCCGCGTTGCTGGCGTTTTTCCATAGGCTCCGCCCCCCTGACGAGC
ATCACAAAAATCGACGCTCAAGTCAGAGGTGGCGAAACCCGACAGGACTATAAAGATACCAGGCGTTTCC
CCCTGGAAGCTCCCTCGTGCGCTCTCCTGTTCCGACCCTGCCGCTTACCGGATACCTGTCCGCCTTTCTC
CCTTCGGGAAGCGTGGCGCTTTCTCATAGCTCACGCTGTAGGTATCTCAGTTCGGTGTAGGTCGTTCGCT
CCAAGCTGGGCTGTGTGCACGAACCCCCCGTTCAGCCCGACCGCTGCGCCTTATCCGGTAACTATCGTCT
TGAGTCCAACCCGGTAAGACACGACTTATCGCCACTGGCAGCAGCCACTGGTAACAGGATTAGCAGAGCG
AGGTATGTAGGCGGTGCTACAGAGTTCTTGAAGTGGTGGCCTAACTACGGCTACACTAGAAGAACAGTAT
TTGGTATCTGCGCTCTGCTGAAGCCAGTTACCTTCGGAAAAAGAGTTGGTAGCTCTTGATCCGGCAAACA
AACCACCGCTGGTAGCGGTGGTTTTTTTGTTTGCAAGCAGCAGATTACGCGCAGAAAAAAAGGATCTCAA
GAAGATCCTTTGATCTTTTCTACGGGGTCTGACGCTCAGTGGAACGAAAACTCACGTTAAGGGATTTTGG
TCATGAGATTATCAAAAAGGATCTTCACCTAGATCCTTTTAAATTAAAAATGAAGTTTTAAATCAATCTA
AAGTATATATGAGTAAACTTGGTCTGACAGTTACCAATGCTTAATCAGTGAGGCACCTATCTCAGCGATC
TGTCTATTTCGTTCATCCATAGTTGCCTGACTCCCCGTCGTGTAGATAACTACGATACGGGAGGGCTTAC
CATCTGGCCCCAGTGCTGCAATGATACCGCGAGACCCACGCTCACCGGCTCCAGATTTATCAGCAATAAA
CCAGCCAGCCGGAAGGGCCGAGCGCAGAAGTGGTCCTGCAACTTTATCCGCCTCCATCCAGTCTATTAAT
TGTTGCCGGGAAGCTAGAGTAAGTAGTTCGCCAGTTAATAGTTTGCGCAACGTTGTTGCCATTGCTACAG
GCATCGTGGTGTCACGCTCGTCGTTTGGTATGGCTTCATTCAGCTCCGGTTCCCAACGATCAAGGCGAGT
TACATGATCCCCCATGTTGTGCAAAAAAGCGGTTAGCTCCTTCGGTCCTCCGATCGTTGTCAGAAGTAAG
TTGGCCGCAGTGTTATCACTCATGGTTATGGCAGCACTGCATAATTCTCTTACTGTCATGCCATCCGTAA
GATGCTTTTCTGTGACTGGTGAGTACTCAACCAAGTCATTCTGAGAATAGTGTATGCGGCGACCGAGTTG
CTCTTGCCCGGCGTCAATACGGGATAATACCGCGCCACATAGCAGAACTTTAAAAGTGCTCATCATTGGA
AAACGTTCTTCGGGGCGAAAACTCTCAAGGATCTTACCGCTGTTGAGATCCAGTTCGATGTAACCCACTC
GTGCACCCAACTGATCTTCAGCATCTTTTACTTTCACCAGCGTTTCTGGGTGAGCAAAAACAGGAAGGCA
AAATGCCGCAAAAAAGGGAATAAGGGCGACACGGAAATGTTGAATACTCATACTCTTCCTTTTTCAATAT
TATTGAAGCATTTATCAGGGTTATTGTCTCATGAGCGGATACATATTTGAATGTATTTAGAAAAATAAAC
AAATAGGGGTTCCGCGCACATTTCCCCGAAAAGTGCCACCTAAATTGTAAGCGTTAATATTTTGTTAAAA
TTCGCGTTAAATTTTTGTTAAATCAGCTCATTTTTTAACCAATAGGCCGAAATCGGCAAAATCCCTTATA
AATCAAAAGAATAGACCGAGATAGGGT
[37 nt withheld, positions 4368-4404]
AAAGAACGTGGACTCCAACGTCAAAGG
[49 nt withheld, positions 4432-4480]
T
[91 nt withheld, positions 4482-4572]
G
[124 nt withheld, positions 4574-4697]
CCCATTCGCCATTCAGGCTGCGCAACTGTTGGGAAGGGCGATCGGTGCGGGCCTCTTCGCTATTACGCCA
GTCGACCGCCAATTCAATATGGCGTATATGGACTCATGCCAATTCAATATGGTGGATCTGGACCTGTGCC
AATTCAATATGGCGTATATGGACTCGTGCCAATTCAATATGGTGGATCTGGACCCCAGCCAATTCAATAT
GGCGGACTTGGCACCATGCCAATTCAATATGGCGGACCTGGCACTGTGCCAACTGGGGAGGGGTCTACTT
GGCACGGTGCCAAGTTTGAGGAGGGGTCTTGGCCCTGTGCCAAGTCCGCCATATTGAATTGGCATGGTGC
CAATAATGGCGGCCATATTGGCTATATGCCAGGATCAATATATAGGCAATATCCAATATGGCCCTATGCC
AATATGGCTATTGGCCAGGTTCAATACTATGTATTGGCCCTATGCCATATAGTATTCCATATATGGGTTT
TCCTATTGACGTAGATAGCCCCTCCCAATGGGCGGTCCCATATACCATATATGGGGCTTCCTAATACCGC
CCATAGCCACTCCCCCATTGACGTCAATGGTCTCTATATATGGTCTTTCCTATTGACGTCATATGGGCGG
TCCTATTGACGTATATGGCGCCTCCCCCATTGACGTCAATTACGGTAAATGGCCCGCCTGGCTCAATGCC
CATTGACGTCAATAGGACCACCCACCATTGACGTCAATGGGATGGCTCATTGCCCATTCATATCCGTTCT
CACGCCCCCTATTGACGTCAATGACGGTAAATGGCCCACTTGGCAGTACATCAATATCTATTAATAGTAA
CTTGGCAAGTACATTACTATTGGAAGTACGCCAGGGTACATTGGCAGTACTCCCATTGACGTCAATGGCG
GTAAATGGCCCGCGATGGCTGCCAAGTACATCCCCATTGACGTCAATGGGGAGGGGCAATGACGCAAATG
GGCGTTCCATTGACGTAAATGGGCGGTAGGCGTGCCTAATGGGAGGTCTATATAAGCAATGCTCGTTTAG
GGAAC
